Addgene plasmid #12568: pRV DYRK2
Depositing lab: Anjana Rao. Depositing organization: Boston Children's Hospital. Publication: A genome-wide Drosophila RNAi screen identifies DYRK-family kinases as regulators of NFAT. Gwack Y, Sharma S, Nardone J, Tanasa B, Iuga A, Srikanth S, Okamura H, Bolton D, Feske S, Hogan PG, Rao A. Nature. 2006 Jun 1. 441(7093):646-50. 10.1038/nature04631 PubMed 16511445.
Backbone
  Vector backbone: GFP-RV-DV
  Vector type: Mammalian Expression, Retroviral
Growth in bacteria
  Bacterial resistance: Ampicillin, 100 μg/mL
  Growth temperature: 37°C
  Growth strain: DH5alpha
  Copy number: High Copy
Gene/Insert
  Gene/Insert name: DYRK2
  Species: H. sapiens (human)
  Entrez Gene: DYRK2
  Tag / fusion protein: Flag (N terminal on insert)
  Cloning method: Restriction Enzyme
  Sequencing primers: 5′ na; 3′ IRES-R
Terms and licenses: Academic/Nonprofit Terms; Industry Terms: Not Available to Industry
Depositor comments: DYRK2 can be excised from pRV using NotI and XhoI.
How to cite: pRV DYRK2 was a gift from Anjana Rao (Addgene plasmid # 12568 ; http://n2t.net/addgene:12568 ; RRID:Addgene_12568)
