[The description below was written by a language model from this plasmid's Addgene catalogue record.]
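Description:
pRV DYRK2 is a retroviral mammalian expression plasmid built on the GFP-RV-DV backbone and carrying human DYRK2, a member of the dual-specificity tyrosine-phosphorylation-regulated kinase family. The coding sequence bears an N-terminal Flag epitope tag, allowing the expressed kinase to be detected or immunoprecipitated with anti-Flag antibodies. The insert was introduced by restriction cloning and, according to the depositor, can be released from the vector with NotI and XhoI, which makes it easy to move into other backbones. In bacteria the plasmid is maintained at high copy number under ampicillin selection.

No feature table accompanies the record, so the promoter, the viral long terminal repeats, the packaging signal and the origin of replication are not explicitly listed. The backbone name and the use of an IRES-directed reverse sequencing primer suggest that the insert sits upstream of an internal ribosome entry site followed by GFP. In that common bicistronic arrangement, the gene of interest and a fluorescent marker are translated from one transcript, so transduced cells can be identified or sorted by fluorescence. This layout is inferred rather than stated. As a retroviral vector, it would be transfected into packaging cells to produce particles that stably deliver the cassette into dividing mammalian cells.

The associated publication describes a genome-wide Drosophila RNAi screen that identified DYRK-family kinases as regulators of the transcription factor NFAT. This points to use of the construct for overexpressing tagged human DYRK2 in mammalian cells to study its effects on NFAT signalling.
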