>Addgene plasmid #12568 | pRV DYRK2 | addgene partial sequence | sequence record 18999 | IRES-R 5'-CCTCACATTGCCAAAAGACG-3'
GGGGGGGGGCGGAATTCGATATCAAGCTTATCGATACCGTCATCACCACTTTGTACAAGAAAGCTGGGTC
TAGATATCTCGAGGTCAGCTAACAAGTTTTGGCAACACTGTCCTCTGCTGAATATTCCCATTGGCATCTG
TCATCTGCGCCAAATTAGTCCTCAGTTTGGAAGCTGAGCTAGAAGGTGGAGGTAACTTGGATATAGATGT
GATAGCACCGGTGCTCTCAGTTATCCTTTTCACTGACGTTTTCTCCCCGGTGGGAGGCTTTGGCAACCGC
CTCCTCAGCCAGGGGTGCCGCAAAGCCTGGCCTGGGGTCATGCGCACTGCAGGATCCCACTCTAAACACT
GTTTTAAGAAGTCAAGGAAAAGGGGATCATCACACCCCTTCAGCGCGTTCCCCCACTCTCTGCTCTCCGG
TGGGCCCCTCAGTTTCCCCCTCCGGGAACGGCCTCCGTTTAGGACCACAGAGCCATCTGAGAGAGCCGTG
ACAGTGCAGTAACGGGGATAACCCTTGGAGCTCACAAAATTTTTGGCTCGTTTGGATGCATCCAGCAGTT
TCTGTGAGGGCATGCCCAACAGTTCAATCATACAGGCCAGCTGGTCCCCTTCATCTTCCCCCAGGCAGAG
GGGGTAACCCCGTCAGGAGCTCTGCTAAAATGCAGCCCAGGCTCCACATATCAATGGGCATGCCATACCT
GGCCCCCAGGGATCACTTCTGGAGCCCGGTAAAAACGCGACTGGATGTACGTGT
